>Addgene plasmid #246707 | p3xFLAG-CMV-9-RECK ΔCK | addgene full sequence | sequence record 495885 | Addgene NGS Result
TGTGCTCTACCCGCCTTTGCCTCAGTGAGCACAGTTCAGAAGATGACCGTCGTACCTTCACAGGTCTGCC
CTGTAACTGTGCAGATCAGTTTGTCCCTGTATGTGGGCAGAATGGGCGCACTTACCCCAGTGCCTGCATT
GCTCGCTGTGTGGGCCTCCAAGACCATCAGTTTGAGTTTGGATCATGCATGTCAAAGGATCCATGTAATC
CTAATCCCTGCCAAAAAAACCAAAGGTGCATACCCAAACCACAGGTCTGCCTGACGACTTTTGATAAATT
TGGATGTAGCCAGTATGAGTGTGTACCAAGACAGCTCGCGTGTGACCAGGTCCAAGATCCTGTTTGTGAC
ACAGACCACATGGAGCACAACAATCTCTGCACTTTATACCAAAGAGGAAAAAGCCTCTCTTACAAAGGTC
CCTGCCAGCCCTTTTGCAGAGCAACCGAGCCCGTATGTGGGCACAATGGTGAGACCTACAGCAGTGTGTG
TGCTGCCTACTCGGATCGCGTGGCAGTCGATTACTATGGGGACTGCCAGGCCGTCGGAGTCCTCTCAGAG
CACAGCTCCGTCGCCGAGTGTGCTTCTGTCAAGTGTCCTTCGCTCTTGGCAGCTGGATGCAAACCCATCA
TCCCACCGGGTGCTTGTTGCCCATTATGTGCTGGGATGTTAAGAGTTTTATTTGACAAAGAAAAACTGGA
TACTATTGCTAAGGTAACAAATAAAAAGCCAATAACAGTTCTGGAAATACTTCAGAAAATCCGCATGCAC
GTGTCTGTCCCACAGTGTGATGTGTTTGGATACTTCAGCATTGAATCAGAAATTGTGATCCTGATCATTC
CCGTCGATCACTATCCAAAAGCTCTGCAGATTGAAGCCTGCAATAAAGAAGCAGAGAAGATTGAGTCCCT
TATCAACTCTGACAGCCCGACTTTGGCGTCCCATGTCCCTCTCTCTGCCCTCATCATTTCCCAGGTACAG
GTCTCCAGCAGTGTGCCATCGGCCGGTGTCAGGGCCAGGCCTTCTTGCCACTCCCTCCTCCTTCCCCTCA
GCTTGGGCCTTGCCTTGCACTTGCTCTGGACATATAACTGACTGCCCACGGAAAGTGCAGAATGCTCCTC
CACCTCACTCTCCTGCCAGATCTGATATCGGTACCAGTCGACTCTAGAGGATCCCGGGTGGCATCCCTGT
GACCCCTCCCCAGTGCCTCTCCTGGCCCTGGAAGTTGCCACTCCAGTGCCCACCAGCCTTGTCCTAATAA
AATTAAGTTGCATCATTTTGTCTGACTAGGTGTCCTTCTATAATATTATGGGGTGGAGGGGGGTGGTATG
GAGCAAGGGGCAAGTTGGGAAGACAACCTGTAGGGCCTGCGGGGTCTATTGGGAACCAAGCTGGAGTGCA
GTGGCACAATCTTGGCTCACTGCAATCTCCGCCTCCTGGGTTCAAGCGATTCTCCTGCCTCAGCCTCCCG
AGTTGTTGGGATTCCAGGCATGCATGACCAGGCTCAGCTAATTTTTGTTTTTTTGGTAGAGACGGGGTTT
CACCATATTGGCCAGGCTGGTCTCCAACTCCTAATCTCAGGTGATCTACCCACCTTGGCCTCCCAAATTG
CTGGGATTACAGGCGTGAACCACTGCTCCCTTCCCTGTCCTTCTGATTTTAAAATAACTATACCAGCAGG
AGGACGTCCAGACACAGCATAGGCTACCTGGCCATGCCCAACCGGTGGGACATTTGAGTTGCTTGCTTGG
CACTGTCCTCTCATGCGTTGGGTCCACTCAGTAGATGCCTGTTGAATTGGGTACGCGGCCAGCTTGGCTG
TGGAATGTGTGTCAGTTAGGGTGTGGAAAGTCCCCAGGCTCCCCAGCAGGCAGAAGTATGCAAAGCATGC
ATCTCAATTAGTCAGCAACCAGGTGTGGAAAGTCCCCAGGCTCCCCAGCAGGCAGAAGTATGCAAAGCAT
GCATCTCAATTAGTCAGCAACCATAGTCCCGCCCCTAACTCCGCCCATCCCGCCTCCGCTAACTCCGCCC
AGTTCCGCCCATTCTCCGCCCCATGGCTGACTAATTTTTTTTATTTATGCAGGCCGAGGCCGCCTCGGCC
TCTGAGCTATTCCAGAAGTAGTGAGGAGGCTTTTTTGGAGGAATTGATCAGCTTGGGATCTGATCAAGAG
ACAGGATGAGGATCGTTTCGCATGATTGAACAAGATGGATTGCACGCAGGTTCTCCGGCCGCTTGGGTGG
AGAGGCTATTCGGCTATGACTGGGCACAACAGACAATCGGCTGCTCTGATGCCGCCGTGTTCCGGCTGTC
AGCGCAGGGGCGCCCGGTTCTTTTTGTCAAGACCGACCTGTCCGGTGCCCTGAATGAACTGCAGGACGAG
GCAGCGCGGCTATCGTGGCTGGCCACGACGGGCGTTCCTTGCGCAGCTGTGCTCGACGTTGTCACTGAAG
CGGGAAGGGACTGGCTGCTATTGGGCGAAGTGCCGGGGCAGGATCTCCTGTCATCTCACCTTGCTCCTGC
CGAGAAAGTATCCATCATGGCTGATGCAATGCGGCGGCTGCATACGCTTGATCCGGCTACCTGCCCATTC
GACCACCAAGCGAAACATCGCATCGAGCGAGCACGTACTCGGATGGAAGCCGGTCTTGTCGATCAGGATG
ATCTGGACGAAGAGCATCAGGGGCTCGCGCCAGCCGAACTGTTCGCCAGGCTCAAGGCGCGCATGCCCGA
CGGCGAGGATCTCGTCGTGACCCATGGCGATGCCTGCTTGCCGAATATCATGGTGGAAAATGGCCGCTTT
TCTGGATTCATCGACTGTGGCCGGCTGGGTGTGGCGGACCGCTATCAGGACATAGCGTTGGCTACCCGTG
ATATTGCTGAAGAGCTTGGCGGCGAATGGGCTGACCGCTTCCTCGTGCTTTACGGTATCGCCGCTCCCGA
TTCGCAGCGCATCGCCTTCTATCGCCTTCTTGACGAGTTCTTCTGAGCGGGACTCTGGGGTTCGAAATGA
CCGACCAAGCGACGCCCAACCTGCCATCACGAGATTTCGATTCCACCGCCGCCTTCTATGAAAGGTTGGG
CTTCGGAATCGTTTTCCGGGACGCCGGCTGGATGATCCTCCAGCGCGGGGATCTCATGCTGGAGTTCTTC
GCCCACCCCGGGCTCGATCCCCTCGCGAGTTGGTTCAGCTGCTGCCTGAGGCTGGACGACCTCGCGGAGT
TCTACCGGCAGTGCAAATCCGTCGGCATCCAGGAAACCAGCAGCGGCTATCCGCGCATCCATGCCCCCGA
ACTGCAGGAGTGGGGAGGCACGATGGCCGCTTTGGTCGACCCGGACGGGACGCTCCTGCGCCTGATACAG
AACGAATTGCTTGCAGGCATCTCATGAGTGTGTCTTCCCGTTTTCCGCCTGAGGTCACTGCGTGGATGGA
GCGCTGGCGCCTGCTGCGCGACGGCGAGCTGCTCACCACCCACTCGCCAAGCTGGAACCGTAAAAAGGCC
GCGTTGCTGGCGTTTTTCCATAGGCTCCGCCGATCATAATCAGCCATACCACATTTGTAGAGGTTTTACT
TGCTTTAAAAAACCTCCCACACCTCCCCCTGAACCTGAAACATAAAATGAATGCAATTGTTGTTGTTAAC
TTGTTTATTGCAGCTTATAATGGTTACAAATAAAGCAATAGCATCACAAATTTCACAAATAAAGCATTTT
TTTCACTGCATTCTAGTTGTGGTTTGTCCAAACTCATCAATGTATCTTATCATGTCTGGATCAATTCCCT
ATAGTGAGTCGTATTAAATTCGTAATCATGTCATAGCTGTTTCCTGTGTGAAATTGTTATCCGCTCACAA
TTCCACACAACATACGAGCCGGAAGCATAAAGTGTAAAGCCTGGGGTGCCTAATGAGTGAGCTAACTCAC
ATTAATTGCGTTGCGCTCACTGCCCGCTTTCCAGTCGGGAAACCTGTCGTGCCAGCTGCATTAATGAATC
GGCCAACGCGCGGGGAGAGGCGGTTTGCGTATTGGGCGCTCTTCCGCTTCCTCGCTCACTGACTCGCTGC
GCTCGGTCGTTCGGCTGCGGCGAGCGGTATCAGCTCACTCAAAGGCGGTAATACGGTTATCCACAGAATC
AGGGGATAACGCAGGAAAGAACATGTGAGCAAAAGGCCAGCAAAAGGCCAGGAACCGTAAAAAGGCCGCG
TTGCTGGCGTTTTTCCATAGGCTCCGCCCCCCTGACGAGCATCACAAAAATCGACGCTCAAGTCAGAGGT
GGCGAAACCCGACAGGACTATAAAGATACCAGGCGTTTCCCCCTGGAAGCTCCCTCGTGCGCTCTCCTGT
TCCGACCCTGCCGCTTACCGGATACCTGTCCGCCTTTCTCCCTTCGGGAAGCGTGGCGCTTTCTCATAGC
TCACGCTGTAGGTATCTCAGTTCGGTGTAGGTCGTTCGCTCCAAGCTGGGCTGTGTGCACGAACCCCCCG
TTCAGCCCGACCGCTGCGCCTTATCCGGTAACTATCGTCTTGAGTCCAACCCGGTAAGACACGACTTATC
GCCACTGGCAGCAGCCACTGGTAACAGGATTAGCAGAGCGAGGTATGTAGGCGGTGCTACAGAGTTCTTG
AAGTGGTGGCCTAACTACGGCTACACTAGAAGAACAGTATTTGGTATCTGCGCTCTGCTGAAGCCAGTTA
CCTTCGGAAAAAGAGTTGGTAGCTCTTGATCCGGCAAACAAACCACCGCTGGTAGCGGTGGTTTTTTTGT
TTGCAAGCAGCAGATTACGCGCAGAAAAAAAGGATCTCAAGAAGATCCTTTGATCTTTTCTACGGGGTCT
GACGCTCAGTGGAACGAAAACTCACGTTAAGGGATTTTGGTCATGAGATTATCAAAAAGGATCTTCACCT
AGATCCTTTTAAATTAAAAATGAAGTTTTAAATCAATCTAAAGTATATATGAGTAAACTTGGTCTGACAG
TTACCAATGCTTAATCAGTGAGGCACCTATCTCAGCGATCTGTCTATTTCGTTCATCCATAGTTGCCTGA
CTCCCCGTCGTGTAGATAACTACGATACGGGAGGGCTTACCATCTGGCCCCAGTGCTGCAATGATACCGC
GAGACCCACGCTCACCGGCTCCAGATTTATCAGCAATAAACCAGCCAGCCGGAAGGGCCGAGCGCAGAAG
TGGTCCTGCAACTTTATCCGCCTCCATCCAGTCTATTAATTGTTGCCGGGAAGCTAGAGTAAGTAGTTCG
CCAGTTAATAGTTTGCGCAACGTTGTTGCCATTGCTACAGGCATCGTGGTGTCACGCTCGTCGTTTGGTA
TGGCTTCATTCAGCTCCGGTTCCCAACGATCAAGGCGAGTTACATGATCCCCCATGTTGTGCAAAAAAGC
GGTTAGCTCCTTCGGTCCTCCGATCGTTGTCAGAAGTAAGTTGGCCGCAGTGTTATCACTCATGGTTATG
GCAGCACTGCATAATTCTCTTACTGTCATGCCATCCGTAAGATGCTTTTCTGTGACTGGTGAGTACTCAA
CCAAGTCATTCTGAGAATAGTGTATGCGGCGACCGAGTTGCTCTTGCCCGGCGTCAATACGGGATAATAC
CGCGCCACATAGCAGAACTTTAAAAGTGCTCATCATTGGAAAACGTTCTTCGGGGCGAAAACTCTCAAGG
ATCTTACCGCTGTTGAGATCCAGTTCGATGTAACCCACTCGTGCACCCAACTGATCTTCAGCATCTTTTA
CTTTCACCAGCGTTTCTGGGTGAGCAAAAACAGGAAGGCAAAATGCCGCAAAAAAGGGAATAAGGGCGAC
ACGGAAATGTTGAATACTCATACTCTTCCTTTTTCAATATTATTGAAGCATTTATCAGGGTTATTGTCTC
ATGAGCGGATACATATTTGAATGTATTTAGAAAAATAAACAAATAGGGGTTCCGCGCACATTTCCCCGAA
AAGTGCCACCTG
[124 nt withheld, positions 5963-6086]
C
[91 nt withheld, positions 6088-6178]
A
[49 nt withheld, positions 6180-6228]
CCTTTGACGTTGGAGTCCACGTTCTTTAAGAGTCCACTATTAAAGAAC
[33 nt withheld, positions 6277-6309]
ACCCTATCTCGGTCTATTCTTTTGATTTATAAGGGATTTTGCCGATTTCGGCCTATTGGTTAAAAAATGA
GCTGATTTAACAAAAATTTAACGCGAATTTTAACAAAATATTAACGCTTACAATTTCCATTCGCCATTCA
GGCTGCGCAACTGTTGGGAAGGGCGATCGGTGCGGGCCTCTTCGCTATTACGCCAGCTGGCGAAAGGGGG
ATGTGCTGCAAGGCGATTAAGTTGGGTAACGCCAGGGTTTTCCCAGTCACGACGTTGTAAAACGACGGCC
AGTGCCAAGCTGATCTATACATTGAATCAATATTGGCAATTAGCCATATTAGTCATTGGTTATATAGCAT
AAATCAATATTGGCTATTGGCCATTGCATACGTTGTATCTATATCATAATATGTACATTTATATTGGCTC
ATGTCCAATATGACCGCCATGTTGACATTGATTATTGACTAGTTATTAATAGTAATCAATTACGGGGTCA
TTAGTTCATAGCCCATATATGGAGTTCCGCGTTACATAACTTACGGTAAATGGCCCGCCTGGCTGACCGC
CCAACGACCCCCGCCCATTGACGTCAATAATGACGTATGTTCCCATAGTAACGCCAATAGGGACTTTCCA
TTGACGTCAATGGGTGGAGTATTTACGGTAAACTGCCCACTTGGCAGTACATCAAGTGTATCATATGCCA
AGTCCGCCCCCTATTGACGTCAATGACGGTAAATGGCCCGCCTGGCATTATGCCCAGTACATGACCTTAC
GGGACTTTCCTACTTGGCAGTACATCTACGTATTAGTCATCGCTATTACCATGGTGATGCGGTTTTGGCA
GTACACCAATGGGCGTGGATAGCGGTTTGACTCACGGGGATTTCCAAGTCTCCACCCCATTGACGTCAAT
GGGAGTTTGTTTTGGCACCAAAATCAACGGGACTTTCCAAAATGTCGTAATAACCCCGCCCCGTTGACGC
AAATGGGCGGTAGGCGTGTACGGTGGGAGGTCTATATAAGCAGAGCTCGTTTAGTGAACCGTCAGAATTA
ATTCACCATGTCTGCACTTCTGATCCTAGCTCTTGTTGGAGCTGCAGTTGCTGACTACAAAGACCATGAC
GGTGATTATAAAGATCATGACATCGATTACAAGGATGACGATGACAAGCTTGCGGCCGCTGAGGTGGCAG
GGGGCCTGGCTCCGGGCAGTGCGGGTGCATTGTTAGCGGATGTCCGGGAACCTTGCCAGTTGGGCTGTAG
AAACCTTACTTACTGTACTAATTTTAACAACAGGCCAACAGAACTTTTCAGGAGTTGTAATGCACAGTCA
GATCAAGGAGCCATGAATGACATGAAGTTGTGGGAGAAAGGAAGCATAAAGATGCCATTTATCAATATAC
CTGTTCTTGATATTAAAAAGTGCCAGCCAGAGATGTGGAAAGCAATAGCTTGTTCACTGCAGATTAAACC
TTGTCATAGTAAATCTCGGGGAAGTATTATTTGCAAATCAGATTGTGTGGAGATTCTTAAAAAATGTGGA
GACCAGAACAAATTCCCTGAAGACCACACAGCTGAAAGTATTTGTGAGCTTCTGTCACCTACAGATGATC
TGAAGAATTGTATACCTTTGGATACATACCTCAGGCCAAGTACTTTAGGTAACATTGTAGAAGAAGTGAC
TCATCCCTGTAACCCAAATCCTTGCCCTGCCAATGAGCTCTGTGAAGTAAACCGAAAAGGATGTCCATCT
GGAGATCCCTGTCTTCCATACTTTTGTGTTCAAGGTTGCAAACTGGGAGAAGCTTCTGATTTCATTGTCC
GTCAAGGGACACTAATCCAGGTGCCATCATCTGCAGGGGAAGTTGGTTGTTATAAAATCTGTTCATGTGG
ACAAAGTGGACTCTTAGAAAACTGTATGGAAATGCACTGTATAGACCTCCAGAAGTCTTGTATTGTTGGA
GGAAAAAGAAAAAGTCATGGAACATCCTTTAGTATTGACTGCAATGTCTGTTCTTGTTTTGCTGGCAATT
TGG
Features (pLannotate 1.2.2; 24 found; start..end, strand, type, name):
   1157..1175    -  misc_feature   MCS (fragment): pUC18/19 multiple cloning site
   1176..1798    +  polyA_signal   hGH poly(A) signal: human growth hormone polyadenylation signal
   1827..2141    +  promoter       SV40 promoter: SV40 enhancer and early promoter
   2192..2983    +  CDS            neo: KKA2_KLEPN - Also known as kan, nptII. Experimental evidence at protein level: Swiss-Prot protein existence level 1. Resistance to kanamycin, neomycin, paromomycin, ribostamycin, butirosin and gentamicin B. From Klebsiella pneumoniae.
   3007..3384    +  CDS            ble: BLE_KLEPN - Experimental evidence at protein level: Swiss-Prot protein existence level 1. Binding protein with a strong affinity to the bleomycin family of antibiotics. Binds to CL990; an antimitotic-antibiotic compound. From Klebsiella pneumoniae.
   3426..3485    +  CDS            str (fragment): STR_KLEPN - Protein inferred from homology: Swiss-Prot protein existence level 3. The aminoglycoside phosphotransferases achieve inactivation of their antibiotic substrates by phosphorylation. From Klebsiella pneumoniae.
   3508..3531    -  rep_origin     CloDF13 ori (fragment): Plasmids containing the CloDF13 (CDF) origin of replication can be propagated in E. coli cells that contain additional plasmids with compatible origins.
   3532..3615    +  CDS            large T antigen (fragment): large T antigen from SV40 (simian virus 40)
   3638..3772    +  polyA_signal   SV40 poly(A) signal: SV40 polyadenylation signal
   3778..3796    -  promoter       T7 promoter: promoter for bacteriophage T7 RNA polymerase
   3834..3850    -  protein_bind   lac operator: The lac repressor binds to the lac operator to inhibit transcription in E. coli. This inhibition can be relieved by adding lactose or isopropyl-β-D-thiogalactopyranoside (IPTG). lac repressor encoded by lacI
   3858..3888    -  promoter       lac promoter: promoter for the E. coli lac operon
   3903..3924    -  protein_bind   CAP binding site: CAP binding activates transcription in the presence of cAMP. E. coli catabolite activator protein
   3937..4029    -  CDS            lacI (fragment): lac repressor; lacI; The lac repressor binds to the lac operator to inhibit transcription in E. coli. This inhibition can be relieved by adding lactose or isopropyl-β-D-thiogalactopyranoside (IPTG).
   4212..4800    -  rep_origin     ori: high-copy-number ColE1/pMB1/pBR322/pUC origin of replication
   4971..5831    -  CDS            AmpR: β-lactamase; bla; confers resistance to ampicillin, carbenicillin, and related antibiotics
   5832..5936    -  promoter       AmpR promoter: bla
   5963..6435    +  rep_origin     f1 ori (sequence partly withheld): f1 bacteriophage origin of replication; arrow indicates direction of (+) strand synthesis
   6439..6593    -  CDS            lacZα (fragment): LacZα fragment of β-galactosidase; lacZ fragment
   6753..7132    +  enhancer       CMV enhancer: human cytomegalovirus immediate early enhancer
   7134..7333    +  promoter       CMV promoter: human cytomegalovirus (CMV) immediate early promoter
   7367..7411    +  CDS            preprotrypsin leader: leader sequence from mouse preprotrypsin
   7412..7477    +  CDS            3xFLAG: three tandem FLAG® epitope tags, followed by an enterokinase cleavage site
   7532..1088    +  CDS            RECK (fragment) (across the origin): RECK_HUMAN - Also known as ST15 From Homo sapiens (Human).
