[The description below was written by a language model from this plasmid's Addgene catalogue record and pLannotate feature annotations shown in this document.]
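Description:
p3xFLAG-CMV-9-RECK ΔCK is a mammalian expression plasmid of about 8.3 kb, built on the p3xFLAG-CMV-9 backbone, that encodes a deletion mutant of human RECK (also known as ST15). The insert lacks amino acids 37–338, which the record describes as removing CC domains 1–5. Transcription is driven by the human cytomegalovirus immediate-early enhancer and promoter and is terminated by the human growth hormone polyadenylation signal. Upstream of RECK, the reading frame starts with a preprotrypsin leader, followed by three tandem FLAG epitopes with an enterokinase cleavage site. The leader directs the protein into the secretory pathway, so the mature product should carry the 3xFLAG tag at its N-terminus, available for detection or immunoprecipitation with anti-FLAG antibodies. The RECK coding region is annotated as a fragment spanning the numbering origin of the circular sequence, in keeping with the internal deletion.

In E. coli the plasmid is maintained at high copy through a ColE1/pUC-type origin and selected with ampicillin via β-lactamase; an f1 origin is also present. For mammalian cells, an SV40 early promoter drives the neomycin phosphotransferase gene, allowing G418 selection of stable transfectants, with an SV40 polyadenylation signal downstream. The annotated ble gene, the str fragment and the short lac, T7 and CloDF13 matches appear to be backbone remnants rather than functional design elements. The associated publication concerns a RECK–WNT7 receptor–ligand interaction, so this construct most likely serves as a domain-deletion mutant for testing how the deleted N-terminal region contributes to RECK function, although the record does not spell out the specific experiments.
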