Addgene plasmid #246707: p3xFLAG-CMV-9-RECK ΔCK
Purpose: Expression vector for human RECK lacking CC domains 1-5, N-terminal 3xFLAG tag
Depositing lab: Calvin Kuo & Mario Vallon. Depositing organization: Stanford University. Publication: A RECK-WNT7 Receptor-Ligand Interaction Enables Isoform-Specific Regulation of Wnt Bioavailability. Vallon M, Yuki K, Nguyen TD, Chang J, Yuan J, Siepe D, Miao Y, Essler M, Noda M, Garcia KC, Kuo CJ. Cell Rep. 2018 Oct 9;25(2):339-349.e9. doi: 10.1016/j.celrep.2018.09.045. PubMed 30304675.
Backbone
  Vector backbone: p3xFLAG-CMV-9
  Vector type: Mammalian Expression
  Selectable markers: Neomycin (select with G418)
Growth in bacteria
  Bacterial resistance: Ampicillin, 100 μg/mL
  Growth temperature: 37°C
  Growth strain: DH5alpha
  Copy number: High Copy
Gene/Insert
  Gene/Insert name: RECK
  Species: H. sapiens (human)
  Mutation: Δaa 37-338
  Entrez Gene: RECK (a.k.a. ST15)
  Promoter: CMV
  Tag / fusion protein: 3xFLAG (N terminal on insert)
  Cloning method: Other
Terms and licenses: Academic/Nonprofit Terms; Industry Terms: Not Available to Industry
Depositor comments: Gene sourced from Incyte cDNA clone LIFESEQ4097514
How to cite: p3xFLAG-CMV-9-RECK ΔCK was a gift from Calvin Kuo & Mario Vallon (Addgene plasmid # 246707 ; http://n2t.net/addgene:246707 ; RRID:Addgene_246707)
